>Addgene plasmid #217063 | pQLL-Mariner2_AG | addgene full sequence | sequence record 442080 | Addgene NGS Result
GGCTGCGGCGAGCGGTATCAGCTCACTCAAAGGCGGTAATACGGTTACCCACAGAATCAGGGGATAACGC
AGGAAAGAACATGTGAGCAAAAGGCCAGCAAAAGGCCAGGAACCGTAAAAAGGCCGCGTTGCTGGCGTTT
TTCCATAGGCTCCGCCCCCCTGACGAGCATCACAAAAATCGACGCTCAAGTCAGAGGTGGCGAAACCCGA
CAGGACTATAAAGATACCAGGCGTTTCCCCCTGGAAGCTCCCTCGTGCGCTCTCCTGTTCCGACCCTGCC
GCTTACCGGATACCTGTCCGCCTTTCTCCCTTCGGGAAGCGTGGCGCTTTCTCATAGCTCACGCTGTAGG
TATCTCAGTTCGGTGTAGGTCGTTCGCTCCAAGCTGGGCTGTGTGCACGAACCCCCCGTTCAGCCCGACC
GCTGCGCCTTATCCGGTAACTATCGTCTTGAGTCCAACCCGGTAAGACACGACTTATCGCCACTGGCAGC
AGCCACTGGTAACAGGATTAGCAGAGCGAGGTATGTAGGCGGTGCTACAGAGTTCTTGAAGTGGTGGCCT
AACTACGGCTACACTAGAAGAACAGTATTTGGTATCTGCGCTCTGCTGAAGCCAGTTACCTTCGGAAAAA
GAGTTGGTAGCTCTTGATCCGGCAAACAAACCACCGCTGGTAGCGGTGGTTTTTTTGTTTGCAAGCAGCA
GATTACGCGCAGAAAAAAAGGATCTCAAGAAGATCCTTTGATCTTTTCTACGGGGTCTGACGCTCAGTGG
AACGAAAACTCACGTTAAGGGATTTTGGTCATGAGATTATCAAAAAGGATCTTCACCTAGATCCTTTTAA
ATTAAAAATGAAGTTTTAAATCAATCTAAAGTATATATGAGTAAACTTGGTCTGACAGTTACCAATGCTT
AATCAGTGAGGCACCTATCTCAGCGATCTGTCTCTTTCGTTCATCCATAGTTGCCTGACTCCCCGTCGTG
TAGATAACTACGATACGGGAGGGCTTACCATCTGGCCCCAGTGCTGCAATAATACCGCGGGACCCACGCT
CACCGGCTCCAGATTTATCAGCAATAAACCAGCCAGCCGGAAGGGCCGAGCGCAGAAGTGGTCCTGCAAC
TTTATCCGCCTCCATCCAGTCTATTAATTGTTGCCGGGAAGCTAGAGTAAGTAGTTCGCCAGTTAATAGT
TTGCGCAACGTTGTTGCCATCGCTACAGGCATCGTGGTATCACGCTCGTCGTTTGGTATGGCTTCATTCA
GCTCCGGTTCCCAACGATCAAGGCGAGTTACATGATCCCCCATGTTGCGCAAAAAAGCGGTTAGCTCCTT
CGGTCCTCCGATCGTTGTCAGAAGTAAGTTGGCCGCCGTGTTATCACTCATGGTTATGGCAGCACTACAT
AATTCTCTTACTGTCATGCCATCCGTAAGATGCTTTTCTGTGACTGGTGAGTACTCAACCAAGTCATTCT
GAGAATAGTGTATGCGGCGACCGAGTTGCTCTTGCCCGGCGTCAATACGGGATAATACCGCGCCACATAG
CAGAACTTTAAAAGTGCTCATCATTGGAAAACGTTCTTCGGGGCGAAAACTCTCAAGGATCTTACCGCTG
TTGAGATCCAGTTCGATGTAACCCACTCGTGCACCCAACTGATCTTCAGCATCTTTTACTTTCACCAGCG
TTTCTGGGTGAGCAAAAACAGGAAGGCAAAATGCCGCAAAAAAGGGAATAAGGGCGACACGGAAATGTTG
AATACTCATACTCTTCCTTTTTCAATATTATTGAAGCATTTATCAGGGTTATTGTCTCATGAGCGGATAC
ATATTTGAATGTATTTAGAAAAATAAACAAATAGGGGTTCCGCGCACATTTCCCCGAAAAGTGCCACCTG
ACGTCTAAGAAACCATTATTATCATGACATTAACCTATAAAAATAGGCGTATCACGAGGCCCTTTCGTTG
TAAAACGACGGCCAGTCGAACCACGCAATGCGTCTCGATCCGCAGTGTCTTGCGTCTCTCAATTGTATAC
AGTGTCGGACAAATCAATAGGACCACTTATCAATTTATTATTCACTTATCATATTTCATGACTTAAAGTG
AATCAATCTTTACCAAACTTTCATGAAAGCACTATTAGAATGTTTACTTTAAGAATGTTTTTAAAGTTTG
GTGAAAAGTTAAGAAACAAAAAAGTTATGATAAGAAATGTAAAAATAACCCAAAAATCATGCGCCAAAAT
AATAGGACCAGTTCAGAAAATTTTAAAATAATTATCATTTATTATTGTTAAAACACAGTTTTTGATGTTA
TTGAGTTGTCGGATAACTTAACTTAAATTAGTGAACTAATGCGTATTCATTTTTTTTGTAGAAACGCTTA
GCGCAGTGGCAATTCGCTGTGTCTTTAATTAACATGCTCTAATTTACTAATGCAAGAATATTACGGCACT
CGCTTAAGGGTTTTGAGCTCCCTTTGCACTGAGAGACGAAATAGTGGTGAGTACCTTCGTCTATGGGTAT
AAAAGCGCGTCACAGCGCTGGATCGCTTACACTGTGTTCTAAGCCGTTGCCTAGAACACTTCACACGATC
CATTAGCTCGTGTATTTTTGGGTGCACTACTTCAAGCGCTTGATTGAAGGAATTCCAACGACCGGTGCTA
GCAATTCTACCGGGTAGGGGAGGCGCTTTTCCCAAGGCAGTCTGGAGCATGCGCTTTAGCAGCCCCGCTG
GGCACTTGGCGCTACACAAGTGGCCTCTGGCCTCGCACACATTCCACATCCACCGGTAGGCGCCAACCGG
CTCCGTTCTTTGGTGGCCCCTTCGCGCCACCTTCTACTCCTCCCCTAGTCAGGAAGTTCCCCCCCGCCCC
GCAGCTCGCGTCGTGCAGGACGTGACAAATGGAAGTAGCACGTCTCACTAGTCTCGTGCAGATGGACAGC
ACCGCTGAGCAATGGAAGCGGGTAGGCCTTTGGGGCAGCGGCCAATAGCAGCTTTGCTCCTTCGCTTTCT
GGGCTCAGAGGCTGGGAAGGGGTGGGTCCGGGGGCGGGCTCAGGGGCGGGCTCAGGGGCGGGGCGGGCGC
CCGAAGGTCCTCCGGAGGCCCGGCATTCTGCACGCTTCAAAAGCGCACGTCTGCCGCGCTGTTCTCCTCT
TCCTCATCTCCGGGCCTTTCGACCTGCAGCCAACGCCACCATGGGGACCGAGTACAAGCCCACGGTGCGC
CTCGCCACCCGCGACGACGTCCCCCGGGCCGTACGCACCCTCGCCGCCGCGTTCGCCGACTACCCCGCCA
CGCGCCACACCGTCGACCCGGACCGCCACATCGAGCGGGTCACCGAGCTGCAAGAACTCTTCCTCACGCG
CGTCGGGCTCGACATCGGCAAGGTGTGGGTCGCGGACGACGGCGCCGCGGTGGCGGTCTGGACCACGCCG
GAGAGCGTCGAAGCGGGGGCGGTGTTCGCCGAGATCGGCCCGCGCATGGCCGAGTTGAGCGGTTCCCGGC
TGGCCGCGCAGCAACAGATGGAAGGCCTCCTGGCGCCGCACCGGCCCAAGGAGCCCGCGTGGTTCCTGGC
CACCGTCGGCGTCTCGCCCGACCACCAGGGCAAGGGTCTGGGCAGCGCCGTCGTGCTCCCCGGAGTGGAG
GCGGCCGAGCGCGCCGGGGTGCCCGCCTTCCTGGAGACCTCCGCGCCCCGCAACCTCCCCTTCTACGAGC
GGCTCGGCTTCACCGTCACCGCCGACGTCGAGGTGCCCGAAGGACCGCGCACCTGGTGCATGACCCGCAA
GCCCGGTGCCATCGATGCCACTAACTTCTCCCTGTTGAAACAAGCAGGGGATGTCGAAGAGAATCCCGGG
CCAATGGTGAGCAAGGGCGAGGAGCTGTTCACCGGGGTGGTGCCCATCCTGGTCGAGCTGGACGGCGACG
TAAACGGCCACAAGTTCAGCGTGTCCGGCGAGGGCGAGGGCGATGCCACCTACGGCAAGCTGACCCTGAA
GTTCATCTGCACCACCGGCAAGCTGCCCGTGCCCTGGCCCACCCTCGTGACCACCCTGACCTACGGCGTG
CAGTGCTTCAGCCGCTACCCCGACCACATGAAGCAGCACGACTTCTTCAAGTCCGCCATGCCCGAAGGCT
ACGTCCAGGAGCGCACCATCTTCTTCAAGGACGACGGCAACTACAAGACCCGCGCCGAGGTGAAGTTCGA
GGGCGACACCCTGGTGAACCGCATCGAGCTGAAGGGCATCGACTTCAAGGAGGACGGCAACATCCTGGGG
CACAAGCTGGAGTACAACTACAACAGCCACAACGTCTATATCATGGCCGACAAGCAGAAGAACGGCATCA
AGGTGAACTTCAAGATCCGCCACAACATCGAGGACGGCAGCGTGCAGCTCGCCGACCACTACCAGCAGAA
CACCCCCATCGGCGACGGCCCCGTGCTGCTGCCCGACAACCACTACCTGAGCACCCAGTCCGCCCTGAGC
AAAGACCCCAACGAGAAGCGCGATCACATGGTCCTGCTGGAGTTCGTGACCGCCGCCGGGATCACTCTCG
GCATGGACGAGCTGTACAAGTAATTAATTAAGCTCGCTGATCAGCCTCGACTGTGCCTTCTAGTTGCCAG
CCATCTGTTGTTTGCCCCTCCCCCGTGCCTTCCTTGACCCTGGAAGGTGCCACTCCCACTGTCCTTTCCT
AATAAAATGAGGAAATTGCATCGCATTGTCTGAGTAGGTGTCATTCTATTCTGGGGGGTGGGGTGGGGCA
GGACAGCAAGGGGGAGGATTGGGAAGACAATAGCAGGCATGCTGGGGATGCGGTGGGCTCTATGGCTTCT
GAGGCGCGCCCTCGAGATGCTACCAAGTTAGCCCAGGATAAGGCTGTTTTGTTATTTTCTTTAGTTTTTC
AAATGTACGGGCTGGCCACATTGCGAATTAAAAGCCGGAGCTGTAATTATTTATAGGCAATAATGATAAA
TGGTTAAAATAATAAAATTTTCTATACTGGTCCTATTATTTTGTCGCATGATTTTTGGGGTTTTTTCAAC
ATTTCTTATAATAACTTTTTTGTTTGTTAACTTATCAACAAACTTTCAAAGCAGACTTTAAGCCAACATC
CGAAAAGTGCTTTCATGAAAATTTGGTAAATATTGATTCACTTTAGGTAATGAAATGTGATAAGTGAATA
AAACATTATTAAGTGGTCCTATTGATTTGTCCGACACTGTATAGGGCCCAGAGACGGAGTCACTGCCAAC
CGAGACGGTCATAGCTGTTTCCTGTGTGCCGCTTCCTCGCTCACTGACTCGCTGCGCTCGGTCGTTC
Features (pLannotate 1.2.2; 9 found; start..end, strand, type, name):
    140..728     -  rep_origin     ori: high-copy-number ColE1/pMB1/pBR322/pUC origin of replication
    899..1759    -  CDS            AmpR: β-lactamase; bla; confers resistance to ampicillin, carbenicillin, and related antibiotics
   1760..1864    -  promoter       AmpR promoter: bla
   1956..1976    -  CDS            lacZα (fragment): LacZα fragment of β-galactosidase; lacZ fragment
   2672..3171    +  promoter       PGK promoter: mouse phosphoglycerate kinase 1 promoter
   3196..3790    +  CDS            PuroR (fragment): puromycin N-acetyltransferase; pac from Streptomyces alboniger; confers resistance to puromycin
   3854..4573    +  CDS            EGFP: the original enhanced GFP (Yang et al., 1996) mammalian codon-optimized
   4601..4825    +  polyA_signal   bGH poly(A) signal: bovine growth hormone polyadenylation signal
   5279..5317    -  rep_origin     RSF ori (fragment): Plasmids containing the RSF 1030 origin of replication can be propagated in E. coli cells that contain additional plasmids with compatible origins.
