[The description below was written by a language model from this plasmid's Addgene catalogue record and pLannotate feature annotations shown in this document.]
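Description:
pQLL-Mariner2_AG is the donor plasmid for the Mariner2_AG DNA transposon, built on the pQLL backbone and catalogued as a mammalian expression vector. The recorded insert is the synthetic terminal inverted repeats (TIRs) of Mariner2_AG, the sequences a cognate transposase recognises to excise a transposon and integrate it into a new genomic site. The plasmid is 5,317 nt long and is propagated in E. coli under ampicillin selection, with a β-lactamase gene driven by its own bla promoter and a ColE1/pUC-type origin of replication. The feature annotation calls this origin high-copy, whereas the catalogue lists the plasmid as low copy. Short fragments annotated as lacZα and an RSF origin are probably backbone remnants rather than functional elements.

The annotated mammalian cassette consists of the mouse PGK promoter followed by a puromycin N-acetyltransferase coding sequence, then EGFP, and ends with a bovine growth hormone polyadenylation signal. The short gap between PuroR and EGFP suggests the two are expressed from a single transcript through a linker or self-cleaving peptide, but the feature table does not annotate that element. The TIRs themselves were not detected by the automated annotation. The unannotated stretches on either side of the cassette are the likely location, so that the selection and reporter unit would be the mobilised cargo, though the record does not confirm the positions. No transposase gene is annotated on this plasmid, so the enzyme is presumably supplied separately. In line with the associated survey of DNA transposons in human cells, the donor would let transposition be scored by stable puromycin resistance or EGFP fluorescence and serve as a candidate genome engineering tool.
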