Addgene plasmid #217063: pQLL-Mariner2_AG
Purpose: Donor plasmid of Mariner2_AG Transposon
Depositing lab: Haoyi Wang. Depositing organization: Institute of Zoology, Chinese Academy of Sciences. Publication: Heterologous survey of 130 DNA transposons in human cells highlights their functional divergence and expands the genome engineering toolbox. Zhang T, Tan S, Tang N, Li Y, Zhang C, Sun J, Guo Y, Gao H, Cai Y, Sun W, Wang C, Fu L, Ma H, Wu Y, Hu X, Zhang X, Gee P, Yan W, Zhao Y, Chen Q, Guo B, Wang H, Zhang YE. Cell. 2024 Jul 11;187(14):3741-3760.e30. doi: 10.1016/j.cell.2024.05.007. Epub 2024 Jun 5. PubMed 38843831.
Backbone
  Vector backbone: pQLL
  Vector type: Mammalian Expression
Growth in bacteria
  Bacterial resistance: Ampicillin, 100 μg/mL
  Growth temperature: 37°C
  Growth strain: DH5alpha
  Copy number: Low Copy
Gene/Insert
  Gene/Insert name: TIRs of Mariner2_AG transposon (alt name: Mariner2_AG)
  Species: Synthetic
  Cloning method: Restriction Enzyme; 5′ cloning site Unknown (unknown if destroyed); 3′ cloning site Unknown (unknown if destroyed)
Terms and licenses: Academic/Nonprofit Terms; Industry Terms: Not Available to Industry
How to cite: pQLL-Mariner2_AG was a gift from Haoyi Wang (Addgene plasmid # 217063 ; http://n2t.net/addgene:217063 ; RRID:Addgene_217063)
